Addgene plasmid #27424: pGEX-4T3-ZO-2-1st-PDZ
Depositing lab: Marius Sudol. Depositing organization: Geisinger Health Center. Publication: Functional complexes between YAP2 and ZO-2 are PDZ domain-dependent, and regulate YAP2 nuclear localization and signalling. Oka T, Remue E, Meerschaert K, Vanloo B, Boucherie C, Gfeller D, Bader GD, Sidhu SS, Vandekerckhove J, Gettemans J, Sudol M. Biochem J. 2010 Nov 25. 432(3):461-72. 10.1042/BJ20100870 PubMed 20868367.
Backbone
  Vector backbone: pGEX-4T3
  Backbone manufacturer: Pharmacia
  Backbone size w/o insert (bp): 4969
  Vector type: Bacterial Expression
Growth in bacteria
  Bacterial resistance: Ampicillin, 100 μg/mL
  Growth temperature: 37°C
  Growth strain: DH5alpha
  Copy number: High Copy
Gene/Insert
  Gene/Insert name: Zonula Occludens 2 (alt names: ZO-2; TJP2)
  Species: H. sapiens (human)
  Insert size (bp): 909
  GenBank ID: AAH27592
  Entrez Gene: TJP2 (a.k.a. C9DUPq21.11, DFNA51, DUP9q21.11, FHCA1, PFIC4, X104, ZO2)
  Tag / fusion protein: GST (N terminal on backbone)
  Cloning method: Restriction Enzyme; 5′ cloning site BamH1 (unknown if destroyed); 3′ cloning site XboI (unknown if destroyed)
  Sequencing primers: 5′ N/A
Terms and licenses: Academic/Nonprofit Terms; Industry Terms: Not Available to Industry
How to cite: pGEX-4T3-ZO-2-1st-PDZ was a gift from Marius Sudol (Addgene plasmid # 27424 ; http://n2t.net/addgene:27424 ; RRID:Addgene_27424)
