[The description below was written by a language model from this plasmid's Addgene catalogue record.]
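Description:
pGEX-4T3-ZO-2-1st-PDZ is a bacterial expression plasmid built on the pGEX-4T3 backbone (about 5 kb without insert), a member of the commercial pGEX series used to produce glutathione S-transferase (GST) fusion proteins in E. coli. It is maintained as a high-copy plasmid under ampicillin selection. No feature table accompanies the record, so the promoter and origin are not explicitly listed. pGEX-4T vectors in general drive expression from the IPTG-inducible tac promoter, carry a lacI repressor gene, and place a thrombin cleavage site between GST and the cloning sites.

The insert is a roughly 0.9 kb fragment of human Zonula Occludens 2 (ZO-2, encoded by TJP2), a tight-junction scaffolding protein containing several PDZ domains. As the name indicates, the fragment covers the first PDZ domain, although the exact residue boundaries are not given. It was introduced by restriction cloning with BamHI at the 5′ end. The 3′ site is recorded as "XboI", probably a typographical form of XhoI, and it is not known whether either site survived cloning. The fragment sits downstream of the backbone GST, giving an N-terminally GST-tagged PDZ domain.

The fusion protein can be purified on glutathione resin and is suited to pull-down and in vitro binding assays. The associated study examined PDZ domain-dependent complexes between ZO-2 and the transcriptional co-activator YAP2, and their effect on YAP2 nuclear localization and signalling. This suggests the construct was used to test whether the first PDZ domain of ZO-2 mediates that interaction.
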