>Addgene plasmid #27424 | pGEX-4T3-ZO-2-1st-PDZ | addgene partial sequence | sequence record 33835 | 27424 with pGEX-3
AGCGCGAAGGCAGATCGTCAGTCAGTCACGATGCGGCCGCTCGAGCGGCCGCCCCCTAGGCTCGGGGCTG
GGGCTCCGTGAGTGCGGGTGCTCGCGGCTGCGGCTTCGGGGTCCCCGAGAGCGGGCATCGTGGCGGGCCC
CGCGCCTGTACTCCGGGCTGTAGGCCCGCTCGTAGTCTGGGTCGTAGGCCCGGTGATAGGCTCGCTCGTA
GTCCTGGTCAATGCTCCGGCCGCGGCTGCGGTCACGGTCCCGGTCCCGGGATGGCCCAAAGTCGTGGTCC
AGGCCCCGCTCCAGGCTCCGGCCACGGCTGCGGTCTCGGGTGCGCGCATGGTCTTGGTCCAGGCCCCGCT
CCAGGCTCCGGCCACGGCTCCGGTCCCGGCTGAGGTCCCGCTCCCGGCTCCGGGCCCGCTCATGGGGACG
CCCCCTTTCCGGGCTGTCCTCCCAGCTGCGGCTGCGCCCCCCATGGCTGTTCAGCCGGCTCCTCTCGCTG
TAGCCACTCCGGAAACTTCTGCCATCAAACTCGTCCATCACCTCAAAAGCCCGGTCATCCTGATCCAGGG
GAGGGCTGGCCTGAAGTGCGGCCACCTGGACCTTCCGGGGCCTCTTGACCACAATAGCAGCGACCTTCCC
ACTTTTTCTGAGCTGCTGAACTGCAAACGAATGAAGCACATCCTCCATGGGGGTGCCATTGACCATGACC
ACTCTGTCATTTTCTTGGAGCAGCCCATCAGCAGGCCCACCCGGGAGCACATCAGAAATGACAATTGACG
TTTCTCCATTTTCAAAGTGGGGGTTGTCTCTGCCTCCGGACACTGCAATTCCAAATCCTCTTTT
